Addgene plasmid #192064: pAAV-TRE3g-mNeon-WPRE-pA
Purpose: mNeonGreen expression with TRE3g promoter
Depositing lab: Josh Huang. Depositing organization: Duke University. Publication: Programmable RNA sensing for cell monitoring and manipulation. Qian Y, Li J, Zhao S, Matthews EA, Adoff M, Zhong W, An X, Yeo M, Park C, Yang X, Wang BS, Southwell DG, Huang ZJ. Nature. 2022 Oct;610(7933):713-721. doi: 10.1038/s41586-022-05280-1. Epub 2022 Oct 5. PubMed 36198803.
Backbone
  Vector backbone: TRE3g
  Backbone size w/o insert (bp): 4422
  Vector type: Mammalian Expression, AAV
Growth in bacteria
  Bacterial resistance: Ampicillin, 100 μg/mL
  Growth temperature: 37°C
  Growth strain: NEB Stable
  Copy number: High Copy
Gene/Insert
  Gene/Insert name: mNeonGreen (alt name: mNeon)
  Species: Synthetic
  Insert size (bp): 711
  Promoter: TRE3g
  Cloning method: Gibson Cloning
  Sequencing primers: 5′ ttccgtaccacttcctaccc; 3′ cattaaagcagcgtatccaca
Terms and licenses: Academic/Nonprofit Terms; Industry Terms: Not Available to Industry
How to cite: pAAV-TRE3g-mNeon-WPRE-pA was a gift from Josh Huang (Addgene plasmid # 192064 ; http://n2t.net/addgene:192064 ; RRID:Addgene_192064)
