[The description below was written by a language model from this plasmid's Addgene catalogue record and pLannotate feature annotations shown in this document.]
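Description:
pAAV-TRE3g-mNeon-WPRE-pA is an adeno-associated virus transfer plasmid for tetracycline-regulated expression of the fluorescent reporter mNeonGreen in mammalian cells. It is propagated in E. coli as a high-copy plasmid through a ColE1/pUC-type origin and selected with ampicillin via the β-lactamase gene. The backbone also carries an f1 phage origin and remnants of a lac cloning region (lacZα and lacI fragments, CAP site, lac promoter and operator), which have no role in the mammalian payload. The recommended growth strain is a recombination-reduced one, consistent with the need to keep the repeat-rich ITRs intact.

The payload lies between two AAV2 inverted terminal repeats, both annotated as fragments; these are the cis elements required for replication and packaging of the cassette into recombinant AAV particles when rep, cap and helper functions are provided in trans. Within the ITRs, the third-generation Tet-responsive TRE3G promoter drives the 711 bp synthetic mNeonGreen coding sequence, a bright monomeric yellow-green fluorescent protein. This is followed by a WPRE (annotated as a fragment), which enhances transcript stability and expression, and a bovine growth hormone polyadenylation signal. Because TRE3G has little activity on its own, mNeonGreen is expressed only in cells that also contain a tetracycline-controlled transactivator supplied from another construct, since none is encoded here.

The plasmid therefore serves as a fluorescent readout or effector reporter for transactivator-producing systems, delivered by transfection or as AAV. The associated publication concerns programmable RNA sensing for monitoring and manipulating cells, although the record does not detail how this plasmid was used there. The annotated sequence of about 5.1 kb is labelled a partial NGS result, but its length is close to the stated backbone plus insert.
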