Features (pLannotate 1.2.2; 15 found; start..end, strand, type, name):
     11..141     -  repeat_region  AAV2 ITR (fragment): inverted terminal repeat of adeno-associated virus serotype 2 inverted
    211..589     +  promoter       TRE3G promoter: 3rd-generation Tet-responsive promoter that can be activated by binding of Tet-On® 3G
    602..1312    +  CDS            mNeonGreen: bright monomeric yellow-green fluorescent protein derived from LanYFP (Shaner et al., 2013)
   1319..1860    +  misc_feature   WPRE (fragment): woodchuck hepatitis virus posttranscriptional regulatory element
   1874..2081    +  polyA_signal   bGH poly(A) signal: bovine growth hormone polyadenylation signal
   2166..2296    +  repeat_region  AAV2 ITR (fragment): inverted terminal repeat of adeno-associated virus serotype 2 inverted
   2310..2467    +  CDS            lacZα (fragment): LacZα fragment of β-galactosidase; lacZ fragment
   2472..2900    +  rep_origin     f1 ori (sequence partly withheld): f1 bacteriophage origin of replication; arrow indicates direction of (+) strand synthesis
   2953..3057    +  promoter       AmpR promoter: bla
   3058..3918    +  CDS            AmpR: β-lactamase; bla; confers resistance to ampicillin, carbenicillin, and related antibiotics
   4089..4677    +  rep_origin     ori: high-copy-number ColE1/pMB1/pBR322/pUC origin of replication
   4860..4952    +  CDS            lacI (fragment): lac repressor; lacI; The lac repressor binds to the lac operator to inhibit transcription in E. coli. This inhibition can be relieved by adding lactose or isopropyl-β-D-thiogalactopyranoside (IPTG).
   4965..4986    +  protein_bind   CAP binding site: CAP binding activates transcription in the presence of cAMP. E. coli catabolite activator protein
   5001..5031    +  promoter       lac promoter: promoter for the E. coli lac operon
   5039..5055    +  protein_bind   lac operator: The lac repressor binds to the lac operator to inhibit transcription in E. coli. This inhibition can be relieved by adding lactose or isopropyl-β-D-thiogalactopyranoside (IPTG). lac repressor encoded by lacI
>Addgene plasmid #192064 | pAAV-TRE3g-mNeon-WPRE-pA | addgene full sequence | sequence record 383794 | Addgene Partial NGS Result
CCTTAATTAGGCTGCGCGCTCGCTCGCTCACTGAGGCCGCCCGGGCAAAGCCCGGGCGTCGGGCGACCTT
TGGTCGCCCGGCCTCAGTGAGCGAGCGAGCGCGCAGAGAGGGAGTGGCCAACTCCATCACTAGGGGTTCC
TTGTAGTTAATGATTAACCCGCCATGCTACTTATCTACGTAGCCATGCTCTAGGAAGATCGGAATTCCTC
GAGTTTACTCCCTATCAGTGATAGAGAACGTATGAAGAGTTTACTCCCTATCAGTGATAGAGAACGTATG
CAGACTTTACTCCCTATCAGTGATAGAGAACGTATAAGGAGTTTACTCCCTATCAGTGATAGAGAACGTA
TGACCAGTTTACTCCCTATCAGTGATAGAGAACGTATCTACAGTTTACTCCCTATCAGTGATAGAGAACG
TATATCCAGTTTACTCCCTATCAGTGATAGAGAACGTATAAGCTTTAGGCGTGTACGGTGGGCGCCTATA
AAAGCAGAGCTCGTTTAGTGAACCGTCAGATCGCCTGGAGCAATTCCACAACACTTTTGTCTTATACCAA
CTTTCCGTACCACTTCCTACCCTCGTAAAGTCGACGCCACCATGGTGAGCAAGGGCGAGGAGGATAACAT
GGCCTCTCTCCCAGCGACACATGAGTTACACATCTTTGGCTCCATCAACGGTGTGGACTTTGACATGGTG
GGTCAGGGCACCGGCAATCCAAATGATGGTTATGAGGAGTTAAACCTGAAGTCCACCAAGGGTGACCTCC
AGTTCTCCCCCTGGATTCTGGTCCCTCATATCGGGTATGGCTTCCATCAGTACCTGCCCTACCCTGACGG
GATGTCGCCTTTCCAGGCCGCCATGGTAGATGGCTCCGGATACCAAGTCCATCGCACAATGCAGTTTGAA
GATGGTGCCTCCCTTACTGTTAACTACCGCTACACCTACGAGGGAAGCCACATCAAAGGAGAGGCCCAGG
TGAAGGGGACTGGTTTCCCTGCTGACGGTCCTGTGATGACCAACTCGCTGACCGCTGCGGACTGGTGCAG
GTCGAAGAAGACTTACCCCAACGACAAAACCATCATCAGTACCTTTAAGTGGAGTTACACCACTGGAAAT
GGCAAGCGCTACCGGAGCACTGCGCGGACCACCTACACCTTTGCCAAGCCAATGGCGGCTAACTATCTGA
AGAACCAGCCGATGTACGTGTTCCGTAAGACGGAGCTCAAGCACTCCAAGACCGAGCTCAACTTCAAGGA
GTGGCAAAAGGCCTTTACCGATGTGATGGGCATGGACGAGCTGTACAAGTAAACTAGTAATCAACCTCTG
GATTACAAAATTTGTGAAAGATTGACTGGTATTCTTAACTATGTTGCTCCTTTTACGCTATGTGGATACG
CTGCTTTAATGCCTTTGTATCATGCTATTGCTTCCCGTATGGCTTTCATTTTCTCCTCCTTGTATAAATC
CTGGTTGCTGTCTCTTTATGAGGAGTTGTGGCCCGTTGTCAGGCAACGTGGCGTGGTGTGCACTGTGTTT
GCTGACGCAACCCCCACTGGTTGGGGCATTGCCACCACCTGTCAGCTCCTTTCCGGGACTTTCGCTTTCC
CCCTCCCTATTGCCACGGCGGAACTCATCGCCGCCTGCCTTGCCCGCTGCTGGACAGGGGCTCGGCTGTT
GGGCACTGACAATTCCGTGGTGTTGTCGGGGAAATCATCGTCCTTTCCTTGGCTGCTCGCCTGTGTTGCC
ACCTGGATTCTGCGCGGGACGTCCTTCTGCTACGTCCCTTCGGCCCTCAATCCAGCGGACCTTCCTTCCC
GCGGCCTGCTGCCGGCTCTGCGGCCTCTTCCGCGTCTTCGAGATCTGCCTCGACTGTGCCTTCTAGTTGC
CAGCCATCTGTTGTTTGCCCCTCCCCCGTGCCTTCCTTGACCCTGGAAGGTGCCACTCCCACTGTCCTTT
CCTAATAAAATGAGGAAATTGCATCGCATTGTCTGAGTAGGTGTCATTCTATTCTGGGGGGTGGGGTGGG
GCAGGACAGCAAGGGGGAGGATTGGGAAGACAATAGCAGGCATGCTGGGGACTCGAGTCTAGGAATTCCC
GATAAGGATCTTCCTAGAGCATGGCTACGTAGATAAGTAGCATGGCGGGTTAATCATTAACTACAAGGAA
CCCCTAGTGATGGAGTTGGCCACTCCCTCTCTGCGCGCTCGCTCGCTCACTGAGGCCGGGCGACCAAAGG
TCGCCCGACGCCCGGGCTTTGCCCGGGCGGCCTCAGTGAGCGAGCGAGCGCGCAGCCTTAATTAACCTAA
TTCACTGGCCGTCGTTTTACAACGTCGTGACTGGGAAAACCCTGGCGTTACCCAACTTAATCGCCTTGCA
GCACATCCCCCTTTCGCCAGCTGGCGTAATAGCGAAGAGGCCCGCACCGATCGCCCTTCCCAACAGTTGC
GCAGCCTGAATGGCGAATGGG
[124 nt withheld, positions 2472-2595]
C
[91 nt withheld, positions 2597-2687]
A
[49 nt withheld, positions 2689-2737]
CCTTTGACGTTGGAGTCCACGTTCTTT
[37 nt withheld, positions 2765-2801]
ACCCTATCTCGGTCTATTCTTTTGATTTATAAGGGATTTTGCCGATTTCGGCCTATTGGTTAAAAAATGA
GCTGATTTAACAAAAATTTAACGCGAATTTTAACAAAATATTAACGCTTACAATTTAGGTGGCACTTTTC
GGGGAAATGTGCGCGGAACCCCTATTTGTTTATTTTTCTAAATACATTCAAATATGTATCCGCTCATGAG
ACAATAACCCTGATAAATGCTTCAATAATATTGAAAAAGGAAGAGTATGAGTATTCAACATTTCCGTGTC
GCCCTTATTCCCTTTTTTGCGGCATTTTGCCTTCCTGTTTTTGCTCACCCAGAAACGCTGGTGAAAGTAA
AAGATGCTGAAGATCAGTTGGGTGCACGAGTGGGTTACATCGAACTGGATCTCAACAGCGGTAAGATCCT
TGAGAGTTTTCGCCCCGAAGAACGTTTTCCAATGATGAGCACTTTTAAAGTTCTGCTATGTGGCGCGGTA
TTATCCCGTATTGACGCCGGGCAAGAGCAACTCGGTCGCCGCATACACTATTCTCAGAATGACTTGGTTG
AGTACTCACCAGTCACAGAAAAGCATCTTACGGATGGCATGACAGTAAGAGAATTATGCAGTGCTGCCAT
AACCATGAGTGATAACACTGCGGCCAACTTACTTCTGACAACGATCGGAGGACCGAAGGAGCTAACCGCT
TTTTTGCACAACATGGGGGATCATGTAACTCGCCTTGATCGTTGGGAACCGGAGCTGAATGAAGCCATAC
CAAACGACGAGCGTGACACCACGATGCCTGTAGCAATGGCAACAACGTTGCGCAAACTATTAACTGGCGA
ACTACTTACTCTAGCTTCCCGGCAACAATTAATAGACTGGATGGAGGCGGATAAAGTTGCAGGACCACTT
CTGCGCTCGGCCCTTCCGGCTGGCTGGTTTATTGCTGATAAATCTGGAGCCGGTGAGCGTGGGTCTCGCG
GTATCATTGCAGCACTGGGGCCAGATGGTAAGCCCTCCCGTATCGTAGTTATCTACACGACGGGGAGTCA
GGCAACTATGGATGAACGAAATAGACAGATCGCTGAGATAGGTGCCTCACTGATTAAGCATTGGTAACTG
TCAGACCAAGTTTACTCATATATACTTTAGATTGATTTAAAACTTCATTTTTAATTTAAAAGGATCTAGG
TGAAGATCCTTTTTGATAATCTCATGACCAAAATCCCTTAACGTGAGTTTTCGTTCCACTGAGCGTCAGA
CCCCGTAGAAAAGATCAAAGGATCTTCTTGAGATCCTTTTTTTCTGCGCGTAATCTGCTGCTTGCAAACA
AAAAAACCACCGCTACCAGCGGTGGTTTGTTTGCCGGATCAAGAGCTACCAACTCTTTTTCCGAAGGTAA
CTGGCTTCAGCAGAGCGCAGATACCAAATACTGTTCTTCTAGTGTAGCCGTAGTTAGGCCACCACTTCAA
GAACTCTGTAGCACCGCCTACATACCTCGCTCTGCTAATCCTGTTACCAGTGGCTGCTGCCAGTGGCGAT
AAGTCGTGTCTTACCGGGTTGGACTCAAGACGATAGTTACCGGATAAGGCGCAGCGGTCGGGCTGAACGG
GGGGTTCGTGCACACAGCCCAGCTTGGAGCGAACGACCTACACCGAACTGAGATACCTACAGCGTGAGCT
ATGAGAAAGCGCCACGCTTCCCGAAGGGAGAAAGGCGGACAGGTATCCGGTAAGCGGCAGGGTCGGAACA
GGAGAGCGCACGAGGGAGCTTCCAGGGGGAAACGCCTGGTATCTTTATAGTCCTGTCGGGTTTCGCCACC
TCTGACTTGAGCGTCGATTTTTGTGATGCTCGTCAGGGGGGCGGAGCCTATGGAAAAACGCCAGCAACGC
GGCCTTTTTACGGTTCCTGGCCTTTTGCTGGCCTTTTGCTCACATGTTCTTTCCTGCGTTATCCCCTGAT
TCTGTGGATAACCGTATTACCGCCTTTGAGTGAGCTGATACCGCTCGCCGCAGCCGAACGACCGAGCGCA
GCGAGTCAGTGAGCGAGGAAGCGGAAGAGCGCCCAATACGCAAACCGCCTCTCCCCGCGCGTTGGCCGAT
TCATTAATGCAGCTGGCACGACAGGTTTCCCGACTGGAAAGCGGGCAGTGAGCGCAACGCAATTAATGTG
AGTTAGCTCACTCATTAGGCACCCCAGGCTTTACACTTTATGCTTCCGGCTCGTATGTTGTGTGGAATTG
TGAGCGGATAACAATTTCACACAGGAAACAGCTATGACCATGATTACGCCAGATTTAATTAAGG
