>Addgene plasmid #192064 | pAAV-TRE3g-mNeon-WPRE-pA | addgene full sequence | sequence record 383792 | ASK-FN2 5'-CGGCCTTTTTACGGTTCCTG-3'
NNNNNNNNNNNTGTTCTTTCCTGCGTTATCCCCTGATTCTGTGGATAACCGTATTACCGCCTTTGAGTGA
GCTGATACCGCTCGCCGCAGCCGAACGACCGAGCGCAGCGAGTCAGTGAGCGAGGAAGCGGAAGAGCGCC
CAATACGCAAACCGCCTCTCCCCGCGCGTTGGCCGATTCATTAATGCAGCTGGCACGACAGGTTTCCCGA
CTGGAAAGCGGGCAGTGAGCGCAACGCAATTAATGTGAGTTAGCTCACTCATTAGGCACCCCAGGCTTTA
CACTTTATGCTTCCGGCTCGTATGTTGTGTGGAATTGTGAGCGGATAACAATTTCACACAGGAAACAGCT
ATGACCATGATTACGCCAGATTTAATTAAGGCCTTAATTAGGCTGCGCGCTCGCTCGCTCACTGAGGCCG
CCCGGGCAAAGCCCGGGCGTCGGGCGACCTTTGGTCGCCCGGCCTCAGTGAGCGAGCGAGCGCGCAGAGA
GGGAGTGGCCAACTCCATCACTAGGGGTTCCTTGTAGTTAATGATTAACCCGCCATGCTACTTATCTACG
TAGCCATGCTCTAGGAAGATCGGAATTCCTCGAGTTTACTCCCTATCAGTGATAGAGAACGTATGAAGAG
TTTACTCCCTATCAGTGATAGAGAACGTATGCAGACTTTACTCCCTATCAGTGATAGAGAACGTATAAGG
AGTTTACTCCCTATCAGTGATAGAGAACGTATGACCAGTTTACTCCCTATCAGTGATAGAGAACGTATCT
ACAGTTTACTCCCTATCAGTGATAGAGAACGTATATCCAGTTTACTCCCTATCAGTGATAGAGAACGTAT
AAGCTTTAGGCGTGTANGNGGGCGCCTATAAAAGCAGAGCTCGTTTAGTGAACCGTCAGATCGCCTGNGC
AATTCCACANACTTTTGTCTTATACCAACTTTCCGTACCACTTCNACCCTCGTAAGTCGACGCCACCATG
GTGAGCANGGNCGNGGAGGATNANNATNNNTCNCTNCCNNNNN
